Addgene plasmid #200826: pAAV-U6-racRNA-C
Purpose: AAV transfer plasmid encoding a circularized RNA barcode C under U6 promoter and a subcellular localization protein binder under hSyn promoter
Depositing lab: Xiao Wang. Depositing organization: Broad Institute. Publication: Spatial atlas of the mouse central nervous system at molecular resolution. Shi H, He Y, Zhou Y, Huang J, Maher K, Wang B, Tang Z, Luo S, Tan P, Wu M, Lin Z, Ren J, Thapa Y, Tang X, Chan KY, Deverman BE, Shen H, Liu A, Liu J, Wang X. Nature. 2023 Oct;622(7983):552-561. doi: 10.1038/s41586-023-06569-5. Epub 2023 Sep 27. PubMed 37758947.
Backbone
  Vector backbone: pAAV-hSyn-mCherry
  Backbone manufacturer: Addgene plasmid #114472
  Backbone size w/o insert (bp): 4537
  Total vector size (bp): 6383
  Vector type: Mammalian Expression, AAV
Growth in bacteria
  Bacterial resistance: Ampicillin, 100 μg/mL
  Growth temperature: 30°C
  Growth strain: NEB Stable
  Copy number: Unknown
Gene/Insert 1
  Gene/Insert name: U6-racRNA (alt name: sequences encoding a circular RNA barcode under U6+27 promoter)
  Species: Synthetic
  Insert size (bp): 614
  Cloning method: Restriction Enzyme; 5′ cloning site MluI (not destroyed); 3′ cloning site XbaI (not destroyed)
  Sequencing primers: 5′ GACTATCATATGCTTACCGT
Gene/Insert 2
  Gene/Insert name: V5-PP7cp-M9-NES-T2A-Flag-PP7cp-Far (alt names: V5 tagged PP7 coating protein (PP7cp) fused with mouse HNRNPA1 M9 domain and a nuclear export signal;; Flag tagged PP7 coating protein (PP7cp) fused with farnesylation motif)
  Species: M. musculus (mouse), Synthetic
  Insert size (bp): 1252
  Promoter: hSyn
  Tag / fusion protein: V5 (N terminal on insert); Flag; C-Far (C terminal on insert)
  Cloning method: Restriction Enzyme; 5′ cloning site BamHI (not destroyed); 3′ cloning site EcoRI (not destroyed)
  Sequencing primers: 5′ TCGTGTCGTGCCTGAGAGCG; 3′ CATAGCGTAAAAGGAGCAACA
Resource information
  A portion of this plasmid was derived from a plasmid made by: Sequences encoding the circular RNA downstream of a U6+27 promoter (U6+27-pre-racRNA) were adopted from the Tornado system (Addgene plasmid #124362, PubMed 30962542).
Terms and licenses: Academic/Nonprofit Terms; Industry Terms: Not Available to Industry
Depositor comments: Please visit https://www.biorxiv.org/content/10.1101/2022.06.20.496914v1 for bioRxiv preprint.
How to cite: pAAV-U6-racRNA-C was a gift from Xiao Wang (Addgene plasmid # 200826 ; http://n2t.net/addgene:200826 ; RRID:Addgene_200826)
