[The description below was written by a language model from this plasmid's Addgene catalogue record and pLannotate feature annotations shown in this document.]
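Description:
pAAV-U6-racRNA-C is a 6.4 kb AAV transfer plasmid built on the pAAV-hSyn-mCherry backbone, intended for packaging into recombinant adeno-associated virus and expression in mammalian neurons. It is maintained in bacteria through a high-copy ColE1/pUC-type origin and an ampicillin resistance gene (β-lactamase), and it also carries an f1 phage origin. The payload lies between AAV2 inverted terminal repeats. The right-hand ITR is annotated in full, whereas the left one is detected only as short fragments in the sequencing-derived record, a common outcome for these structured, recombination-prone repeats.

Two expression units sit between the ITRs. The first is a synthetic cassette in which a human U6 (U6+27) RNA polymerase III promoter drives a precursor RNA adapted from the Tornado system. Flanking twister-type ribozymes (one is annotated) self-cleave to leave ends that are ligated in the cell, yielding a stable circular RNA carrying barcode "C".

The second unit uses the neuron-specific human synapsin promoter to express a bicistronic open reading frame split by a T2A peptide. It encodes V5-tagged PP7 coat protein fused to the mouse HNRNPA1 M9 domain and a nuclear export signal, followed by Flag-tagged PP7 coat protein ending in a farnesylation motif, annotated as an H-Ras-derived fragment. A WPRE and the human growth hormone polyadenylation signal follow to enhance and terminate expression.

According to the record, these PP7 fusions act as subcellular localization binders for the RNA barcode, presumably through PP7 coat protein recognition of the circular RNA, although no PP7 binding hairpin is annotated. The construct was deposited with a study that built a molecular-resolution spatial atlas of the mouse central nervous system. The letter suffix suggests it is one of a set of barcoded vectors.
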