Features (pLannotate 1.2.2; 21 found; start..end, strand, type, name):
     12..39      +  repeat_region  AAV2 ITR (fragment): inverted terminal repeat of adeno-associated virus serotype 2 inverted
     68..95      +  repeat_region  AAV2 ITR (fragment): inverted terminal repeat of adeno-associated virus serotype 2 inverted
    145..385     +  promoter       U6 promoter: RNA polymerase III promoter for human U6 snRNA
    431..497     +  ncRNA          twister-P3 (fragment): Accession: RF03154 - type-P3 twister ribozyme
    786..1233    +  promoter       hSyn promoter: human synapsin I promoter; confers neuron-specific expression (Kügler et al., 2003)
   1319..1699    +  CDS            COAT_BPPP7: Experimental evidence at protein level: Swiss-Prot protein existence level 1. Forms the phage shell; binds to the phage RNA. From Pseudomonas phage PP7 (Bacteriophage PP7).
   1769..1945    +  CDS            HNRNPA1 (fragment): ROA1_BOVIN - Also known as HNRPA1. Experimental evidence at protein level: Swiss-Prot protein existence level 1. Involved in the packaging of pre-mRNA into hnRNP particles, transport of poly(A) mRNA from the nucleus to the cytoplasm and may modulate splice site selection. May bind to specific miRNA hairpins. Binds to the IRES and thereby inhibits the translation of the apoptosis protease activating factor APAF1. From Bos taurus (Bovine).
   1991..2015    +  CDS            3xFLAG (fragment): three tandem FLAG® epitope tags
   2030..2410    +  CDS            COAT_BPPP7: Experimental evidence at protein level: Swiss-Prot protein existence level 1. Forms the phage shell; binds to the phage RNA. From Pseudomonas phage PP7 (Bacteriophage PP7).
   2426..2483    +  CDS            H-Ras (fragment): human small GTPase proto-oncoprotein
   2486..2510    +  misc_feature   MCS (fragment): pBluescript multiple cloning site
   2510..3098    +  misc_feature   WPRE: woodchuck hepatitis virus posttranscriptional regulatory element
   3130..3606    +  polyA_signal   hGH poly(A) signal: human growth hormone polyadenylation signal
   3646..3786    +  repeat_region  AAV2 ITR: inverted terminal repeat of adeno-associated virus serotype 2 inverted
   3791..3842    -  misc_feature   bom (fragment): basis of mobility region from pBR322
   3861..4316    +  rep_origin     f1 ori (sequence partly withheld): f1 bacteriophage origin of replication; arrow indicates direction of (+) strand synthesis
   4317..4366    -  misc_feature   bom (fragment): basis of mobility region from pBR322
   4468..4503    -  CDS            rop (fragment): Rop protein, which maintains plasmids at low copy number; rop
   4598..4702    +  promoter       AmpR promoter: bla
   4703..5563    +  CDS            AmpR: β-lactamase; bla; confers resistance to ampicillin, carbenicillin, and related antibiotics
   5734..6322    +  rep_origin     ori: high-copy-number ColE1/pMB1/pBR322/pUC origin of replication
>Addgene plasmid #200826 | pAAV-U6-racRNA-C | addgene full sequence | sequence record 396715 | Addgene NGS Result
CCTGCAGGCAGCTGCGCGCTCGCTCGCTCACTGAGGCCGCCCGGGCGTCGGGCGACCTTTGGTCGCCCGG
CCTCAGTGAGCGAGCGAGCGCGCAGAGAGGGAGTGGCCAACTCCATCACTAGGGGTTCCTGCGGCCGCAC
GCGTGAGGGCCTATTTCCCATGATTCCTTCATATTTGCATATACGATACAAGGCTGTTAGAGAGATAATT
GGAATTAATTTGACTGTAAACACAAAGATATTAGTACAAAATACGTGACGTAGAAAGTAATAATTTCTTG
GGTAGTTTGCAGTTTTAAAATTATGTTTTAAAATGGACTATCATATGCTTACCGTAACTTGAAAGTATTT
CGATTTCTTGGCTTTATATATCTTGTGGAAAGGACGAAACACCGTGCTCGCTTCGGCAGCACATATACTA
GTCGACGGGCCGCACTCGCCGGTCCCAAGCCCGGATAAAATGGGAGGGGGCGGGAAACCGCCTAACCATG
CCGAGTGCGGCCGCTTGCCATGTGTATCGGTCCGGGAGCAGACGATATGGCGTCGCTCCCGGTCCGATAC
TCTGATGATGGGTCCCCCTAGGGACGGGACGTTCGACATATGAGACGGCTGGGGCAAGAAGATTCTATAA
ACTGTGCGGTCCTTCAATTGGGGTCCCATCATTCATGGCAAGTGGCCGCGGTCGGCGTGGACTGTAGAAC
ACTGCCAATGCCGGTCCCAAGCCCGGATAAAAGTGGAGGGTACAGTCCACGCTTTTTTTCTAGACTGCAG
AGGGCCCTGCGTATGAGTGCAAGTGGGTTTTAGGACCAGGATGAGGCGGGGTGGGGGTGCCTACCTGACG
ACCGACCCCGACCCACTGGACAAGCACCCAACCCCCATTCCCCAAATTGCGCATCCCCTATCAGAGAGGG
GGAGGGGAAACAGGATGCGGCGAGGCGCGTGCGCACTGCCAGCTTCAGCACCGCGGACAGTGCCTTCGCC
CCCGCCTGGCGGCGCGCGCCACCGCCGCCTCAGCACTGAAGGCGCGCTGACGTCACTCGCCGGTCCCCCG
CAAACTCCCCTTCCCGGCCACCTTGGTCGCGTCCGCGCCGCCGCCGGCCCAGCCGGACCGCACCACGCGA
GGCGCGAGATAGGGGGGCACGGGCGCGACCATCTGCGCTGCGGCGCCGGCGACTCAGCGCTGCCTCAGTC
TGCGGTGGGCAGCGGAGGAGTCGTGTCGTGCCTGAGAGCGCAGTCGAGAAGGTACCGGATCCGCCACCAT
GGGCAAGCCCATCCCCAACCCCCTGCTGGGCCTGGACAGCACCGGCGGTGGAGGTTCCTCCAAAACCATC
GTTCTTTCGGTCGGCGAGGCTACTCGCACTCTGACTGAGATCCAGTCCACCGCAGACCGTCAGATCTTCG
AAGAGAAGGTCGGGCCTCTGGTGGGTCGGCTGCGCCTCACGGCTTCGCTCCGTCAAAACGGAGCCAAGAC
CGCGTATCGCGTCAACCTAAAACTGGATCAGGCGGACGTCGTTGATTGCTCCACCAGCGTCTGCGGCGAG
CTTCCGAAAGTGCGCTACACTCAGGTATGGTCGCACGACGTGACAATCGTTGCGAATAGCACCGAGGCCT
CGCGCAAATCGTTGTACGATTTGACCAAGTCCCTCGTCGCGACCTCGCAGGTCGAAGATCTTGTCGTCAA
CCTTGTGCCGCTGGGCCGTGGCGGTGGCGGATCTGGCGGCGGTGGTAGCAATGATTTTGGCAATTACAAC
AATCAGTCTTCCAATTTTGGGCCGATGAAGGGAGGAAACTTTGGAGGCAGGAGCTCTGGCCCTTATGGTG
GTGGAGGCCAGTACTTTGCTAAACCACGGAACCAAGGTGGCTATGGCGGAGGTGGTTCTCTGCCTCCACT
TGAAAGACTGACACTGGGCTCAGGAGGATCTGGTGGTTCTGAGGGCAGAGGAAGTCTTCTAACATGCGGT
GACGTGGAGGAGAATCCCGGCCCTGCCATGGATTACAAGGATGACGACGATAAGGGCGGAGGTGGTTCTT
CCAAAACCATCGTTCTTTCGGTCGGCGAGGCTACTCGCACTCTGACTGAGATCCAGTCCACCGCAGACCG
TCAGATCTTCGAAGAGAAGGTCGGGCCTCTGGTGGGTCGGCTGCGCCTCACGGCTTCGCTCCGTCAAAAC
GGAGCCAAGACCGCGTATCGCGTCAACCTAAAACTGGATCAGGCGGACGTCGTTGATTGCTCCACCAGCG
TCTGCGGCGAGCTTCCGAAAGTGCGCTACACTCAGGTATGGTCGCACGACGTGACAATCGTTGCGAATAG
CACCGAGGCCTCGCGCAAATCGTTGTACGATTTGACCAAGTCCCTCGTCGCGACCTCGCAGGTCGAAGAT
CTTGTCGTCAACCTTGTGCCGCTGGGCCGTGGCGGAGGTGGTTCTAAGCTGAACCCTCCTGATGAGAGTG
GCCCCGGCTGCATGAGCTGCTGTGTGCTCTCCTAAGAATTCGATATCAAGCTTATCGATAATCAACCTCT
GGATTACAAAATTTGTGAAAGATTGACTGGTATTCTTAACTATGTTGCTCCTTTTACGCTATGTGGATAC
GCTGCTTTAATGCCTTTGTATCATGCTATTGCTTCCCGTATGGCTTTCATTTTCTCCTCCTTGTATAAAT
CCTGGTTGCTGTCTCTTTATGAGGAGTTGTGGCCCGTTGTCAGGCAACGTGGCGTGGTGTGCACTGTGTT
TGCTGACGCAACCCCCACTGGTTGGGGCATTGCCACCACCTGTCAGCTCCTTTCCGGGACTTTCGCTTTC
CCCCTCCCTATTGCCACGGCGGAACTCATCGCCGCCTGCCTTGCCCGCTGCTGGACAGGGGCTCGGCTGT
TGGGCACTGACAATTCCGTGGTGTTGTCGGGGAAATCATCGTCCTTTCCTTGGCTGCTCGCCTATGTTGC
CACCTGGATTCTGCGCGGGACGTCCTTCTGCTACGTCCCTTCGGCCCTCAATCCAGCGGACCTTCCTTCC
CGCGGCCTGCTGCCGGCTCTGCGGCCTCTTCCGCGTCTTCGCCTTCGCCCTCAGACGAGTCGGATCTCCC
TTTGGGCCGCCTCCCCGCATCGATACCGAGCGCTGCTCGAGAGATCTACGGGTGGCATCCCTGTGACCCC
TCCCCAGTGCCTCTCCTGGCCCTGGAAGTTGCCACTCCAGTGCCCACCAGCCTTGTCCTAATAAAATTAA
GTTGCATCATTTTGTCTGACTAGGTGTCCTTCTATAATATTATGGGGTGGAGGGGGGTGGTATGGAGCAA
GGGGCAAGTTGGGAAGACAACCTGTAGGGCCTGCGGGGTCTATTGGGAACCAAGCTGGAGTGCAGTGGCA
CAATCTTGGCTCACTGCAATCTCCGCCTCCTGGGTTCAAGCGATTCTCCTGCCTCAGCCTCCCGAGTTGT
TGGGATTCCAGGCATGCATGACCAGGCTCAGCTAATTTTTGTTTTTTTGGTAGAGACGGGGTTTCACCAT
ATTGGCCAGGCTGGTCTCCAACTCCTAATCTCAGGTGATCTACCCACCTTGGCCTCCCAAATTGCTGGGA
TTACAGGCGTGAACCACTGCTCCCTTCCCTGTCCTTCTGATTTTGTAGGTAACCACGTGCGGACCGAGCG
GCCGCAGGAACCCCTAGTGATGGAGTTGGCCACTCCCTCTCTGCGCGCTCGCTCGCTCACTGAGGCCGGG
CGACCAAAGGTCGCCCGACGCCCGGGCTTTGCCCGGGCGGCCTCAGTGAGCGAGCGAGCGCGCAGCTGCC
TGCAGGGGCGCCTGATGCGGTATTTTCTCCTTACGCATCTGTGCGGTATTTCACACCGCATA
[95 nt withheld, positions 3843-3937]
T
[46 nt withheld, positions 3939-3984]
C
[141 nt withheld, positions 3986-4126]
CCTTTGACGTTGGAGTCCACGTTCTTT
[37 nt withheld, positions 4154-4190]
ACTCTATCTCGGGCTATTCTTTTGATTTATAAGGGATTTTGCCGATTTCGGTCTATTGGTTAAAAAATGA
GCTGATTTAACAAAAATTTAACGCGAATTTTAACAAAATATTAACGTTTACAATTTTATGGTGCACTCTC
AGTACAATCTGCTCTGATGCCGCATAGTTAAGCCAGCCCCGACACCCGCCAACACCCGCTGACGCGCCCT
GACGGGCTTGTCTGCTCCCGGCATCCGCTTACAGACAAGCTGTGACCGTCTCCGGGAGCTGCATGTGTCA
GAGGTTTTCACCGTCATCACCGAAACGCGCGAGACGAAAGGGCCTCGTGATACGCCTATTTTTATAGGTT
AATGTCATGATAATAATGGTTTCTTAGACGTCAGGTGGCACTTTTCGGGGAAATGTGCGCGGAACCCCTA
TTTGTTTATTTTTCTAAATACATTCAAATATGTATCCGCTCATGAGACAATAACCCTGATAAATGCTTCA
ATAATATTGAAAAAGGAAGAGTATGAGTATTCAACATTTCCGTGTCGCCCTTATTCCCTTTTTTGCGGCA
TTTTGCCTTCCTGTTTTTGCTCACCCAGAAACGCTGGTGAAAGTAAAAGATGCTGAAGATCAGTTGGGTG
CACGAGTGGGTTACATCGAACTGGATCTCAACAGCGGTAAGATCCTTGAGAGTTTTCGCCCCGAAGAACG
TTTTCCAATGATGAGCACTTTTAAAGTTCTGCTATGTGGCGCGGTATTATCCCGTATTGACGCCGGGCAA
GAGCAACTCGGTCGCCGCATACACTATTCTCAGAATGACTTGGTTGAGTACTCACCAGTCACAGAAAAGC
ATCTTACGGATGGCATGACAGTAAGAGAATTATGCAGTGCTGCCATAACCATGAGTGATAACACTGCGGC
CAACTTACTTCTGACAACGATCGGAGGACCGAAGGAGCTAACCGCTTTTTTGCACAACATGGGGGATCAT
GTAACTCGCCTTGATCGTTGGGAACCGGAGCTGAATGAAGCCATACCAAACGACGAGCGTGACACCACGA
TGCCTGTAGCAATGGCAACAACGTTGCGCAAACTATTAACTGGCGAACTACTTACTCTAGCTTCCCGGCA
ACAATTAATAGACTGGATGGAGGCGGATAAAGTTGCAGGACCACTTCTGCGCTCGGCCCTTCCGGCTGGC
TGGTTTATTGCTGATAAATCTGGAGCCGGTGAGCGTGGGTCTCGCGGTATCATTGCAGCACTGGGGCCAG
ATGGTAAGCCCTCCCGTATCGTAGTTATCTACACGACGGGGAGTCAGGCAACTATGGATGAACGAAATAG
ACAGATCGCTGAGATAGGTGCCTCACTGATTAAGCATTGGTAACTGTCAGACCAAGTTTACTCATATATA
CTTTAGATTGATTTAAAACTTCATTTTTAATTTAAAAGGATCTAGGTGAAGATCCTTTTTGATAATCTCA
TGACCAAAATCCCTTAACGTGAGTTTTCGTTCCACTGAGCGTCAGACCCCGTAGAAAAGATCAAAGGATC
TTCTTGAGATCCTTTTTTTCTGCGCGTAATCTGCTGCTTGCAAACAAAAAAACCACCGCTACCAGCGGTG
GTTTGTTTGCCGGATCAAGAGCTACCAACTCTTTTTCCGAAGGTAACTGGCTTCAGCAGAGCGCAGATAC
CAAATACTGTTCTTCTAGTGTAGCCGTAGTTAGGCCACCACTTCAAGAACTCTGTAGCACCGCCTACATA
CCTCGCTCTGCTAATCCTGTTACCAGTGGCTGCTGCCAGTGGCGATAAGTCGTGTCTTACCGGGTTGGAC
TCAAGACGATAGTTACCGGATAAGGCGCAGCGGTCGGGCTGAACGGGGGGTTCGTGCACACAGCCCAGCT
TGGAGCGAACGACCTACACCGAACTGAGATACCTACAGCGTGAGCTATGAGAAAGCGCCACGCTTCCCGA
AGGGAGAAAGGCGGACAGGTATCCGGTAAGCGGCAGGGTCGGAACAGGAGAGCGCACGAGGGAGCTTCCA
GGGGGAAACGCCTGGTATCTTTATAGTCCTGTCGGGTTTCGCCACCTCTGACTTGAGCGTCGATTTTTGT
GATGCTCGTCAGGGGGGCGGAGCCTATGGAAAAACGCCAGCAACGCGGCCTTTTTACGGTTCCTGGCCTT
TTGCTGGCCTTTTGCTCACATGT
